Addgene plasmid #65729: pet23a_RBPMS_1_111
Purpose: plasmid for bacterial overexpression of RBPMS
Depositing lab: Thomas Tuschl. Depositing organization: Rockefeller University. Publication: Identification of the RNA recognition element of the RBPMS family of RNA-binding proteins and their transcriptome-wide mRNA targets. Farazi TA, Leonhardt CS, Mukherjee N, Mihailovic A, Li S, Max KE, Meyer C, Yamaji M, Cekan P, Jacobs NC, Gerstberger S, Bognanni C, Larsson E, Ohler U, Tuschl T. RNA. 2014 Jul;20(7):1090-102. doi: 10.1261/rna.045005.114. Epub 2014 May 23. PubMed 24860013.
Backbone
  Vector backbone: pet23a
  Backbone manufacturer: Novagen
  Backbone size w/o insert (bp): 3626
  Vector type: Bacterial Expression
Growth in bacteria
  Bacterial resistance: Ampicillin, 100 μg/mL
  Growth temperature: 37°C
  Growth strain: Top10
  Copy number: Unknown
Gene/Insert
  Gene/Insert name: RBPMS
  Species: H. sapiens (human)
  Mutation: deletion construct encoding amino acids 1-111
  GenBank ID: NM_001008710
  Entrez Gene: RBPMS (a.k.a. HERMES)
  Promoter: T7
  Tag / fusion protein: His Tag (C terminal on backbone)
  Cloning method: Restriction Enzyme; 5′ cloning site SalI (not destroyed); 3′ cloning site NotI (not destroyed)
  Sequencing primers: 5′ T7_promoter_primer; 3′ T7_Terminal_Primer
Terms and licenses: Academic/Nonprofit Terms; Industry Terms: Not Available to Industry
How to cite: pet23a_RBPMS_1_111 was a gift from Thomas Tuschl (Addgene plasmid # 65729 ; http://n2t.net/addgene:65729 ; RRID:Addgene_65729)
