[The description below was written by a language model from this plasmid's Addgene catalogue record and pLannotate feature annotations shown in this document.]
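Description:
pet23a_RBPMS_1_111 is a bacterial expression plasmid built on the Novagen pET-23a backbone for overproduction of a truncated form of human RBPMS (also known as HERMES), an RNA-binding protein. The insert is a deletion construct encoding amino acids 1–111, cloned between SalI and NotI sites that both remain intact. The annotated sequence record is 3,995 nt, consistent with a roughly 330 bp RBPMS fragment placed in the 3.6 kb backbone.

Expression is driven by a bacteriophage T7 promoter, so transcription depends on a host that supplies T7 RNA polymerase. No lac operator or lacI is annotated. Downstream of the promoter lie the efficient T7 gene 10 ribosome binding site and the T7 tag (gene 10 leader). This leader sits upstream of the RBPMS fragment and likely forms an N-terminal extension, although the record lists only the C-terminal tag. The RBPMS coding segment is followed by a backbone-encoded histidine tag; the 18 nt annotated feature corresponds to six histidines, which allow purification by immobilised metal affinity chromatography. A T7 terminator closes the transcription unit. The short "SET1" fragment called between the His tag and the terminator is probably an automated match to T7-derived vector sequence rather than a functional fusion partner.

The plasmid is propagated through a ColE1/pMB1-type origin, with the pBR322 bom region and a rop annotation also present, and is selected with ampicillin through the bla β-lactamase gene. An f1 origin permits single-stranded DNA production. The stated purpose is bacterial overexpression of RBPMS, and the associated work concerned the RNA recognition element and mRNA targets of the RBPMS family.
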