Features (pLannotate 1.2.2; 14 found; start..end, strand, type, name):
     12..467     +  rep_origin     f1 ori (sequence partly withheld): f1 bacteriophage origin of replication; arrow indicates direction of (+) strand synthesis
    494..598     +  promoter       AmpR promoter: bla
    599..1459    +  CDS            AmpR: β-lactamase; bla; confers resistance to ampicillin, carbenicillin, and related antibiotics
   1630..2218    +  rep_origin     ori: high-copy-number ColE1/pMB1/pBR322/pUC origin of replication
   2404..2546    -  misc_feature   bom: basis of mobility region from pBR322
   2648..2839    -  CDS            rop: Rop protein, which maintains plasmids at low copy number; rop
   2856..3236    +  CDS            YPB1_ECOLX: Protein predicted: Swiss-Prot protein existence level 4. From Escherichia coli.
   3348..3366    +  promoter       T7 promoter: promoter for bacteriophage T7 RNA polymerase
   3398..3420    +  RBS            RBS: efficient ribosome binding site from bacteriophage T7 gene 10 (Olins and Rangwala, 1989)
   3428..3460    +  CDS            T7 tag (gene 10 leader): leader peptide from bacteriophage T7 gene 10 promotes efficient translation in E. coli
   3491..3823    +  CDS            RBPMS (fragment): RBPMS_HUMAN - Also known as HERMES. Experimental evidence at protein level: Swiss-Prot protein existence level 1. Acts as a coactivator of transcriptional activity. Required to increase TGFB1/Smad-mediated transactivation. Acts through SMAD2, SMAD3 and SMAD4 to increase transcriptional activity. Increases phosphorylation of SMAD2 and SMAD3 on their C-terminal SSXS motif, possibly through recruitment of TGFBR1. Promotes the nuclear accumulation of SMAD2, SMAD3 and SMAD4 proteins (PubMed:26347403). Binds to poly(A) RNA (PubMed:17099224, PubMed:26347403). From Homo sapiens (Human).
   3839..3856    +  CDS            9xHis (fragment): 9xHis affinity tag
   3866..3915    +  CDS            SET1 (fragment): solubility-enhancement tag derived from T7 phage gene 10B
   3923..3970    +  terminator     T7 terminator: transcription terminator for bacteriophage T7 RNA polymerase
>Addgene plasmid #65729 | pet23a_RBPMS_1_111 | depositor full sequence | sequence record 111786 | pet23a_RBPMS_1_111 sequence 3995 bps
TGGCGAATGGG
[124 nt withheld, positions 12-135]
C
[91 nt withheld, positions 137-227]
A
[49 nt withheld, positions 229-277]
CCTTTGACGTTGGAGTCCACGTTCTTT
[37 nt withheld, positions 305-341]
ACCCTATCTCGGTCTATTCTTTTGATTTATAAGGGATTTTGCCGATTTCGGCCTATTGGTTAAAAAATGA
GCTGATTTAACAAAAATTTAACGCGAATTTTAACAAAATATTAACGTTTACAATTTCAGGTGGCACTTTT
CGGGGAAATGTGCGCGGAACCCCTATTTGTTTATTTTTCTAAATACATTCAAATATGTATCCGCTCATGA
GACAATAACCCTGATAAATGCTTCAATAATATTGAAAAAGGAAGAGTATGAGTATTCAACATTTCCGTGT
CGCCCTTATTCCCTTTTTTGCGGCATTTTGCCTTCCTGTTTTTGCTCACCCAGAAACGCTGGTGAAAGTA
AAAGATGCTGAAGATCAGTTGGGTGCACGAGTGGGTTACATCGAACTGGATCTCAACAGCGGTAAGATCC
TTGAGAGTTTTCGCCCCGAAGAACGTTTTCCAATGATGAGCACTTTTAAAGTTCTGCTATGTGGCGCGGT
ATTATCCCGTATTGACGCCGGGCAAGAGCAACTCGGTCGCCGCATACACTATTCTCAGAATGACTTGGTT
GAGTACTCACCAGTCACAGAAAAGCATCTTACGGATGGCATGACAGTAAGAGAATTATGCAGTGCTGCCA
TAACCATGAGTGATAACACTGCGGCCAACTTACTTCTGACAACGATCGGAGGACCGAAGGAGCTAACCGC
TTTTTTGCACAACATGGGGGATCATGTAACTCGCCTTGATCGTTGGGAACCGGAGCTGAATGAAGCCATA
CCAAACGACGAGCGTGACACCACGATGCCTGCAGCAATGGCAACAACGTTGCGCAAACTATTAACTGGCG
AACTACTTACTCTAGCTTCCCGGCAACAATTAATAGACTGGATGGAGGCGGATAAAGTTGCAGGACCACT
TCTGCGCTCGGCCCTTCCGGCTGGCTGGTTTATTGCTGATAAATCTGGAGCCGGTGAGCGTGGGTCTCGC
GGTATCATTGCAGCACTGGGGCCAGATGGTAAGCCCTCCCGTATCGTAGTTATCTACACGACGGGGAGTC
AGGCAACTATGGATGAACGAAATAGACAGATCGCTGAGATAGGTGCCTCACTGATTAAGCATTGGTAACT
GTCAGACCAAGTTTACTCATATATACTTTAGATTGATTTAAAACTTCATTTTTAATTTAAAAGGATCTAG
GTGAAGATCCTTTTTGATAATCTCATGACCAAAATCCCTTAACGTGAGTTTTCGTTCCACTGAGCGTCAG
ACCCCGTAGAAAAGATCAAAGGATCTTCTTGAGATCCTTTTTTTCTGCGCGTAATCTGCTGCTTGCAAAC
AAAAAAACCACCGCTACCAGCGGTGGTTTGTTTGCCGGATCAAGAGCTACCAACTCTTTTTCCGAAGGTA
ACTGGCTTCAGCAGAGCGCAGATACCAAATACTGTCCTTCTAGTGTAGCCGTAGTTAGGCCACCACTTCA
AGAACTCTGTAGCACCGCCTACATACCTCGCTCTGCTAATCCTGTTACCAGTGGCTGCTGCCAGTGGCGA
TAAGTCGTGTCTTACCGGGTTGGACTCAAGACGATAGTTACCGGATAAGGCGCAGCGGTCGGGCTGAACG
GGGGGTTCGTGCACACAGCCCAGCTTGGAGCGAACGACCTACACCGAACTGAGATACCTACAGCGTGAGC
TATGAGAAAGCGCCACGCTTCCCGAAGGGAGAAAGGCGGACAGGTATCCGGTAAGCGGCAGGGTCGGAAC
AGGAGAGCGCACGAGGGAGCTTCCAGGGGGAAACGCCTGGTATCTTTATAGTCCTGTCGGGTTTCGCCAC
CTCTGACTTGAGCGTCGATTTTTGTGATGCTCGTCAGGGGGGCGGAGCCTATGGAAAAACGCCAGCAACG
CGGCCTTTTTACGGTTCCTGGCCTTTTGCTGGCCTTTTGCTCACATGTTCTTTCCTGCGTTATCCCCTGA
TTCTGTGGATAACCGTATTACCGCCTTTGAGTGAGCTGATACCGCTCGCCGCAGCCGAACGACCGAGCGC
AGCGAGTCAGTGAGCGAGGAAGCGGAAGAGCGCCTGATGCGGTATTTTCTCCTTACGCATCTGTGCGGTA
TTTCACACCGCATATATGGTGCACTCTCAGTACAATCTGCTCTGATGCCGCATAGTTAAGCCAGTATACA
CTCCGCTATCGCTACGTGACTGGGTCATGGCTGCGCCCCGACACCCGCCAACACCCGCTGACGCGCCCTG
ACGGGCTTGTCTGCTCCCGGCATCCGCTTACAGACAAGCTGTGACCGTCTCCGGGAGCTGCATGTGTCAG
AGGTTTTCACCGTCATCACCGAAACGCGCGAGGCAGCTGCGGTAAAGCTCATCAGCGTGGTCGTGAAGCG
ATTCACAGATGTCTGCCTGTTCATCCGCGTCCAGCTCGTTGAGTTTCTCCAGAAGCGTTAATGTCTGGCT
TCTGATAAAGCGGGCCATGTTAAGGGCGGTTTTTTCCTGTTTGGTCACTGATGCCTCCGTGTAAGGGGGA
TTTCTGTTCATGGGGGTAATGATACCGATGAAACGAGAGAGGATGCTCACGATACGGGTTACTGATGATG
AACATGCCCGGTTACTGGAACGTTGTGAGGGTAAACAACTGGCGGTATGGATGCGGCGGGACCAGAGAAA
AATCACTCAGGGTCAATGCCAGCGCTTCGTTAATACAGATGTAGGTGTTCCACAGGGTAGCCAGCAGCAT
CCTGCGATGCAGATCCGGAACATAATGGTGCAGGGCGCTGACTTCCGCGTTTCCAGACTTTACGAAACAC
GGAAACCGAAGACCATTCATGTTGTTGCTCAGGTCGCAGACGTTTTGCAGCAGCAGTCGCTTCACGTTCG
CTCGCGTATCGGTGATTCATTCTGCTAACCAGTAAGGCAACCCCGCCAGCCTAGCCGGGTCCTCAACGAC
AGGAGCACGATCATGCGCACCCGTGGCCAGGACCCAACGCTGCCCGAGATCTCGATCCCGCGAAATTAAT
ACGACTCACTATAGGGAGACCACAACGGTTTCCCTCTAGAAATAATTTTGTTTAACTTTAAGAAGGAGAT
ATACATATGGCTAGCATGACTGGTGGACAGCAAATGGGTCGCGGATCCGAATTCGAGCTCCGTCGACCCA
TGAACAACGGCGGCAAAGCCGAGAAGGAGAACACCCCGAGCGAGGCCAACCTTCAGGAGGAGGAGGTCCG
GACCCTATTTGTCAGTGGCCTTCCTCTGGATATCAAACCTCGGGAGCTCTATCTGCTTTTCAGACCATTT
AAGGGCTATGAGGGTTCTCTTATAAAGCTCACATCTAAACAGCCTGTAGGTTTTGTCAGTTTTGACAGTC
GCTCAGAAGCAGAGGCTGCAAAGAATGCTTTGAATGGCATCCGCTTCGATCCTGAAATTCCGCAAACACT
ACGACTAGAGTTTGCTAAGGCAAACACGAAGATGGCCAAGAACAAACTCGTAGCGGCCGCACTCGAGCAC
CACCACCACCACCACTGAGATCCGGCTGCTAACAAAGCCCGAAAGGAAGCTGAGTTGGCTGCTGCCACCG
CTGAGCAATAACTAGCATAACCCCTTGGGGCCTCTAAACGGGTCTTGAGGGGTTTTTTGCTGAAAGGAGG
AACTATATCCGGAT
