>Addgene plasmid #65729 | pet23a_RBPMS_1_111 | addgene partial sequence | sequence record 116396 | T7term 5'-GCTAGTTATTGCTCAGCGG-3'
TGGTGGTGGTGGTGGTGCTCGAGTGCGGCCGCTACGAGTTTGTTCTTGGCCATCTTCGTGTTTGCCTTAG
CAAACTCTAGTCGTAGTGTTTGCGGAATTTCAGGATCGAAGCGGATGCCATTCAAAGCATTCTTTGCAGC
CTCTGCTTCTGAGCGACTGTCAAAACTGACAAAACCTACAGGCTGTTTAGATGTGAGCTTTATAAGAGAA
CCCTCATAGCCCTTAAATGGTCTGAAAAGCAGATAGAGCTCCCGAGGTTTGATATCCAGAGGAAGGCCAC
TGACAAATAGGGTCCGGACCTCCTCCTCCTGAAGGTTGGCCTCGCTCGGGGTGTTCTCCTTCTCGGCTTT
GCCGCCGTTGTTCATGGGTCGACGGAGCTCGAATTCGGATCCGCGACCCATTTGCTGTCCACCAGTCATG
CTAGCCATATGTATATCTCCTTCTTAAAGTTAAACAAAATTATTTCTAGAGGGAAACCGTTGTGGTCTCC
CTATAGTGAGTCGTATTAATTTCGCGGGATCGAGATCTCGGGCAGCGTTGGGTCCTGGCCACGGGTGCGC
ATGATCGTGCTCCTGTCGTTGAGGACCCGGCTAGGCTGGCGGGGTTGCCTTACTGGTTAGCAGAATGAAT
CACCGATACGCGAGCGAACGTGAAGCGACTGCTGCTGCAAAACGTCTGCGACCTGAGCAACAACATGAAT
GGTCTTCGGTTTCCGTGTTTCGTAAAGTCTGGAAACGCGGAAGTCAGCGCCCTGCACCATT
