>Addgene plasmid #65729 | pet23a_RBPMS_1_111 | addgene partial sequence | sequence record 116901 | T7 5'-TAATACGACTCACTATAGGG-3'
AAGGAGATATACATATGGCTAGCATGACTGGTGGACAGCAAATGGGTCGCGGATCCGAATTCGAGCTCCG
TCGACCCATGAACAACGGCGGCAAAGCCGAGAAGGAGAACACCCCGAGCGAGGCCAACCTTCAGGAGGAG
GAGGTCCGGACCCTATTTGTCAGTGGCCTTCCTCTGGATATCAAACCTCGGGAGCTCTATCTGCTTTTCA
GACCATTTAAGGGCTATGAGGGTTCTCTTATAAAGCTCACATCTAAACAGCCTGTAGGTTTTGTCAGTTT
TGACAGTCGCTCAGAAGCAGAGGCTGCAAAGAATGCTTTGAATGGCATCCGCTTCGATCCTGAAATTCCG
CAAACACTACGACTAGAGTTTGCTAAGGCAAACACGAAGATGGCCAAGAACAAACTCGTAGCGGCCGCAC
TCGAGCACCACCACCACCACCACTGAGATCCGGCTGCTAACAAAGCCCGAAAGGAAGCTGAGTTGGCTGC
TGCCACCGCTGAGCAATAACTAGCATAACCCCTTGGGGCCTCTAAACGGGTCTTGAGGGGTTTTTTGCTG
AAAGGAGGAACTATATCCGGATTGGCGAATGGG
[124 nt withheld, positions 594-717]
C
[91 nt withheld, positions 719-809]
A
[49 nt withheld, positions 811-859]
CCTTTGACGTT
